>Addgene plasmid #180070 | pDON223 Spike L241-L242-A243- | addgene full sequence | sequence record 352097 | Addgene NGS Result
ACGCAAACCGCCTCTCCCCGCGCGTTGGCCGATTCATTAATGCAGCTGGCACGACAGGTTTCCCGACTGG
AAAGCGGGCAGTGAGCGCAACGCAATTAATACGCGTACCGCTAGCCAGGAAGAGTTTGTAGAAACGCAAA
AAGGCCATCCGTCAGGATGGCCTTCTGCTTAGTTTGATGCCTGGCAGTTTATGGCGGGCGTCCTGCCCGC
CACCCTCCGGGCCGTTGCTTCACAACGTTCAAATCCGCTCCCGGCGGATTTGTCCTACTCAGGAGAGCGT
TCACCGACAAACAACAGATAAAACGAAAGGCCCAGTCTTCCGACTGAGCCTTTCGTTTTATTTGATGCCT
GGCAGTTCCCTACTCTCGCGTTAACGCTAGCATGGATGTTTTCCCAGTCACGACGTTGTAAAACGACGGC
CAGTCTTAAGCTCGGGCCCCAAATAATGATTTTATTTTGACTGATAGTGACCTGTTCGTTGCAACAAATT
GATGAGCAATGCTTTTTTATAATGCCAACTTTGTACAAAAAAGTTGGCATGTTCGTGTTCCTGGTGCTGC
TGCCACTGGTGAGCTCCCAGTGCGTGAACCTGACCACCAGAACCCAGCTGCCACCTGCCTACACCAACTC
CTTCACCAGGGGCGTGTACTACCCAGACAAGGTGTTCAGATCCAGCGTGCTGCACTCTACCCAGGACCTG
TTCCTGCCATTCTTCTCTAACGTGACCTGGTTCCACGCCATCCACGTGTCTGGAACCAACGGCACCAAGA
GATTCGACAACCCAGTGCTGCCATTCAACGACGGCGTGTACTTCGCTTCTACCGAGAAGTCTAACATCAT
CAGGGGTTGGATCTTCGGAACCACCCTGGACTCTAAGACCCAGTCTCTGCTGATCGTGAACAACGCTACC
AACGTGGTGATCAAGGTGTGCGAGTTCCAGTTCTGCAACGACCCATTCCTGGGAGTGTACTACCACAAGA
ACAACAAGTCTTGGATGGAAAGCGAGTTCAGGGTGTACAGCTCTGCTAACAACTGCACCTTCGAGTACGT
GTCTCAGCCTTTCCTGATGGACCTGGAAGGAAAGCAGGGAAACTTCAAGAACCTGAGAGAGTTCGTGTTC
AAGAACATCGACGGTTACTTCAAGATATACAGCAAGCACACCCCAATCAACCTGGTGAGGGACCTGCCAC
AGGGTTTCTCTGCTCTGGAGCCCCTGGTGGACCTGCCAATCGGCATCAACATCACCAGGTTCCAGACCCT
GCACAGGTCTTACCTGACCCCAGGCGACAGCAGCTCTGGATGGACCGCCGGCGCCGCTGCTTACTACGTG
GGATACCTGCAGCCAAGGACCTTCCTGCTGAAGTACAACGAAAACGGCACCATCACCGACGCCGTGGACT
GCGCTCTGGACCCACTGTCTGAGACCAAGTGCACCCTGAAGTCTTTCACCGTGGAAAAGGGAATCTACCA
GACCAGCAACTTCCGCGTGCAGCCCACCGAGTCTATCGTGAGATTCCCAAACATCACCAACCTGTGCCCA
TTCGGAGAAGTGTTCAACGCTACCAGGTTCGCCAGCGTGTACGCTTGGAACAGGAAGAGAATCAGCAACT
GCGTGGCCGACTACTCTGTGCTGTACAACTCTGCCTCCTTCTCCACCTTCAAGTGCTACGGCGTGTCCCC
AACCAAGCTGAACGACCTGTGCTTCACCAACGTGTACGCTGACTCCTTCGTGATCAGAGGAGACGAAGTG
AGACAGATCGCTCCCGGTCAGACCGGAAAGATCGCCGACTACAACTACAAGCTGCCAGACGACTTCACCG
GTTGCGTGATCGCTTGGAACTCTAACAACCTGGACTCTAAGGTGGGAGGCAACTACAACTACCTGTACAG
GCTGTTCCGCAAGAGCAACCTGAAGCCTTTCGAAAGGGACATCAGCACCGAAATCTACCAGGCTGGATCT
ACCCCATGCAACGGAGTGGAAGGATTCAACTGCTACTTCCCTCTGCAGTCTTACGGATTCCAGCCAACCA
ACGGAGTGGGATACCAGCCATACAGAGTGGTGGTGCTGTCTTTCGAGCTGCTGCACGCTCCTGCTACCGT
GTGCGGACCAAAGAAGTCTACCAACCTGGTGAAGAACAAGTGCGTGAACTTCAACTTCAACGGACTGACC
GGAACCGGAGTGCTGACCGAATCCAACAAGAAGTTCCTGCCTTTCCAGCAGTTCGGTAGAGACATCGCCG
ACACCACCGACGCTGTGAGAGACCCACAGACCCTGGAAATCCTGGACATCACCCCCTGCTCTTTCGGAGG
AGTGAGCGTGATCACCCCAGGAACCAACACCTCCAACCAGGTGGCCGTGCTGTACCAGGACGTGAACTGC
ACCGAAGTGCCAGTGGCCATCCACGCTGACCAGCTGACCCCAACCTGGAGAGTGTACAGCACCGGATCTA
ACGTGTTCCAGACCCGTGCCGGCTGCCTGATCGGAGCCGAGCACGTGAACAACTCCTACGAATGCGACAT
CCCAATCGGAGCTGGCATCTGCGCTTCTTACCAGACCCAGACCAACAGCCCAAGAAGGGCCAGATCCGTG
GCCTCTCAGAGCATCATCGCCTACACCATGAGCCTGGGCGCTGAAAACAGCGTGGCTTACAGCAACAACT
CTATCGCCATCCCAACCAACTTCACCATCTCTGTGACCACCGAAATCCTGCCAGTGAGCATGACCAAGAC
CAGCGTGGACTGCACCATGTACATCTGCGGAGACTCTACCGAATGCTCTAACCTGCTGCTGCAGTACGGC
AGCTTCTGCACCCAGCTGAACCGCGCTCTGACCGGAATCGCTGTGGAGCAGGACAAGAACACCCAGGAAG
TGTTCGCTCAGGTGAAGCAGATATACAAGACCCCACCTATCAAGGACTTCGGAGGATTCAACTTCTCTCA
GATCCTGCCCGACCCATCTAAGCCCTCTAAGAGGTCTTTCATCGAAGACCTGCTGTTCAACAAGGTGACC
CTGGCCGACGCCGGTTTCATCAAGCAGTACGGTGACTGCCTGGGAGACATCGCCGCTAGAGACCTGATCT
GCGCCCAGAAGTTCAACGGTCTGACCGTGCTGCCACCACTGCTGACCGACGAGATGATCGCCCAGTACAC
CTCTGCCCTGCTGGCTGGAACCATCACCTCTGGTTGGACCTTCGGAGCTGGCGCCGCCCTGCAGATCCCA
TTCGCTATGCAGATGGCCTACCGTTTCAACGGTATCGGAGTGACCCAGAACGTGCTGTACGAAAACCAGA
AGCTGATCGCTAACCAGTTCAACTCTGCTATCGGAAAGATCCAGGACTCCCTGTCCTCTACCGCTTCTGC
CCTGGGAAAGCTGCAGGACGTGGTGAACCAGAACGCCCAGGCCCTGAACACCCTGGTGAAGCAGCTGTCT
TCTAACTTCGGAGCCATCTCCTCTGTGCTGAACGACATCCTGTCTAGGCTGGACAAGGTGGAAGCCGAGG
TGCAGATCGACAGACTGATCACCGGAAGACTGCAGTCTCTGCAGACCTACGTGACCCAGCAGCTGATCAG
GGCCGCTGAAATCAGAGCTTCTGCCAACCTGGCTGCCACCAAGATGTCCGAATGCGTGCTGGGCCAGTCT
AAGAGGGTGGACTTCTGCGGAAAGGGATACCACCTGATGTCCTTCCCACAGTCTGCTCCACACGGAGTGG
TGTTCCTGCACGTGACCTACGTGCCCGCCCAGGAAAAGAACTTCACCACCGCCCCAGCTATCTGCCACGA
CGGAAAGGCTCACTTCCCCAGGGAGGGAGTGTTCGTGTCTAACGGAACCCACTGGTTCGTGACCCAGAGG
AACTTCTACGAGCCACAGATCATCACCACCGACAACACCTTCGTGTCTGGAAACTGCGACGTGGTGATCG
GAATCGTGAACAACACCGTGTACGACCCACTGCAGCCAGAACTGGACTCTTTCAAGGAGGAACTGGACAA
GTACTTCAAGAACCACACCTCTCCAGACGTGGACCTGGGAGACATCTCCGGAATCAACGCCTCTGTGGTG
AACATCCAGAAGGAAATCGACAGACTGAACGAGGTGGCCAAGAACCTGAACGAATCTCTGATCGACCTGC
AGGAACTGGGAAAGTACGAGCAGTACATCAAGTGGCCCTGGTACATCTGGCTGGGTTTCATCGCTGGTCT
GATCGCTATCGTGATGGTGACCATCATGCTGTGCTGCATGACCTCTTGCTGCTCTTGCCTGAAGGGATGC
TGCTCTTGCGGATCTTGCTGCAAGTTCGACGAGGACGACTCCGAGCCTGTGCTGAAGGGTGTGAAGCTGC
ACTACACCTACCCAACTTTCTTGTACAAAGTTGGCATTATAAGAAAGCATTGCTTATCAATTTGTTGCAA
CGAACAGGTCACTATCAGTCAAAATAAAATCATTATTTGCCATCCAGCTGATATCCCCTATAGTGAGTCG
TATTACATGGTCATAGCTGTTTCCTGGCAGCTCTGGCCCGTGTCTCAAAATCTCTGATGTTACATTGCAC
AAGATAAAAATATATCATCATGCCTCCTCTAGACCAGCCAGGACAGAAATGCCTCGACTTCGCTGCTACC
CAAGGTTGCCGGGTGACGCACACCGTGGAAACGGATGAAGGCACGAACCCAGTGGACATAAGCCTGTTCG
GTTCGTAAGCTGTAATGCAAGTAGCGTATGCGCTCACGCAACTGGTCCAGAACCTTGACCGAACGCAGCG
GTGGTAACGGCGCAGTGGCGGTTTTCATGGCTTGTTATGACTGTTTTTTTGGGGTACAGTCTATGCCTCG
GGCATCCAAGCAGCAAGCGCGTTACGCCGTGGGTCGATGTTTGATGTTATGGAGCAGCAACGATGTTACG
CAGCAGGGCAGTCGCCCTAAAACAAAGTTAAACATTATGAGGGAAGCGGTGATCGCCGAAGTATCGACTC
AACTATCAGAGGTAGTTGGCGTCATCGAGCGCCATCTCGAACCGACGTTGCTGGCCGTACATTTGTACGG
CTCCGCAGTGGATGGCGGCCTGAAGCCACACAGTGATATTGATTTGCTGGTTACGGTGACCGTAAGGCTT
GATGAAACAACGCGGCGAGCTTTGATCAACGACCTTTTGGAAACTTCGGCTTCCCCTGGAGAGAGCGAGA
TTCTCCGCGCTGTAGAAGTCACCATTGTTGTGCACGACGACATCATTCCGTGGCGTTATCCAGCTAAGCG
CGAACTGCAATTTGGAGAATGGCAGCGCAATGACATTCTTGCAGGTATCTTCGAGCCAGCCACGATCGAC
ATTGATCTGGCTATCTTGCTGACAAAAGCAAGAGAACATAGCGTTGCCTTGGTAGGTCCAGCGGCGGAGG
AACTCTTTGATCCGGTTCCTGAACAGGATCTATTTGAGGCGCTAAATGAAACCTTAACGCTATGGAACTC
GCCGCCCGACTGGGCTGGCGATGAGCGAAATGTAGTGCTTACGTTGTCCCGCATTTGGTACAGCGCAGTA
ACCGGCAAAATCGCGCCGAAGGATGTCGCTGCCGACTGGGCAATGGAGCGCCTGCCGGCCCAGTATCAGC
CCGTCATACTTGAAGCTAGACAGGCTTATCTTGGACAAGAAGAAGATCGCTTGGCCTCGCGCGCAGATCA
GTTGGAAGAATTTGTCCACTACGTGAAAGGCGAGATCACCAAGGTAGTCGGCAAATAACCCTCGAGCCAC
CCATGACCAAAATCCCTTAACGTGAGTTACGCGTCGTTCCACTGAGCGTCAGACCCCGTAGAAAAGATCA
AAGGATCTTCTTGAGATCCTTTTTTTCTGCGCGTAATCTGCTGCTTGCAAACAAAAAAACCACCGCTACC
AGCGGTGGTTTGTTTGCCGGATCAAGAGCTACCAACTCTTTTTCCGAAGGTAACTGGCTTCAGCAGAGCG
CAGATACCAAATACTGTTCTTCTAGTGTAGCCGTAGTTAGGCCACCACTTCAAGAACTCTGTAGCACCGC
CTACATACCTCGCTCTGCTAATCCTGTTACCAGTGGCTGCTGCCAGTGGCGATAAGTCGTGTCTTACCGG
GTTGGACTCAAGACGATAGTTACCGGATAAGGCGCAGCGGTCGGGCTGAACGGGGGGTTCGTGCACACAG
CCCAGCTTGGAGCGAACGACCTACACCGAACTGAGATACCTACAGCGTGAGCTATGAGAAAGCGCCACGC
TTCCCGAAGGGAGAAAGGCGGACAGGTATCCGGTAAGCGGCAGGGTCGGAACAGGAGAGCGCACGAGGGA
GCTTCCAGGGGGAAACGCCTGGTATCTTTATAGTCCTGTCGGGTTTCGCCACCTCTGACTTGAGCGTCGA
TTTTTGTGATGCTCGTCAGGGGGGCGGAGCCTATGGAAAAACGCCAGCAACGCGGCCTTTTTACGGTTCC
TGGCCTTTTGCTGGCCTTTTGCTCACATGTTCTTTCCTGCGTTATCCCCTGATTCTGTGGATAACCGTAT
TACCGCCTTTGAGTGAGCTGATACCGCTCGCCGCAGCCGAACGACCGAGCGCAGCGAGTCAGTGAGCGAG
GAAGCGGAAGAGCGCCCAAT
Features (pLannotate 1.2.2; 12 found; start..end, strand, type, name):
    139..166     -  terminator     rrnB T2 terminator: transcription terminator T2 from the E. coli rrnB gene
    298..341     +  terminator     rrnB T1 terminator: Escherichia coli rrnB; transcription terminator T1 from the E. coli rrnB gene
    388..424     -  CDS            lacZα (fragment): LacZα fragment of β-galactosidase; lacZ fragment
    441..536     +  protein_bind   attL3: mutant version of attL; recombination site for the Gateway® LR reaction LR Clonase™
    539..4348    +  CDS            S: SPIKE_SARS2 - Experimental evidence at protein level: Swiss-Prot protein existence level 1. [Spike glycoprotein]: May down-regulate host tetherin (BST2) by lysosomal degradation, thereby counteracting its antiviral activity. From Severe acute respiratory syndrome coronavirus 2 (2019-nCoV) (SARS-CoV-2).
   4350..4449    -  protein_bind   attL2: mutant version of attL; recombination site for the Gateway® LR reaction LR Clonase™
   4467..4485    -  promoter       T7 promoter: promoter for bacteriophage T7 RNA polymerase
   4675..4698    +  promoter       Pc promoter (fragment): intI1 (promoter lies within the coding sequence); class 1 integron promoter
   4874..4930    +  CDS            GmR (fragment): gentamycin acetyltransferase; aacC1; confers resistance to gentamycin
   4937..5728    +  CDS            SmR: aminoglycoside adenylyltransferase (Murphy, 1985); aadA; confers resistance to spectinomycin and streptomycin
   5821..6409    +  rep_origin     ori: high-copy-number ColE1/pMB1/pBR322/pUC origin of replication
   6592..84      +  CDS            lacI (fragment) (across the origin): lac repressor; lacI; The lac repressor binds to the lac operator to inhibit transcription in E. coli. This inhibition can be relieved by adding lactose or isopropyl-β-D-thiogalactopyranoside (IPTG).
