[The description below was written by a language model from this plasmid's Addgene catalogue record and pLannotate feature annotations shown in this document.]
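Description:
pDON223 Spike L241-L242-A243- is a Gateway entry clone carrying a mutant SARS-CoV-2 spike glycoprotein coding sequence in the pDON223 (pDONR223-type) backbone. The 6.6 kb plasmid replicates in E. coli from a high-copy ColE1/pUC-type origin and is selected with spectinomycin through the aadA (SmR) aminoglycoside adenylyltransferase gene, which sits downstream of a fragment of the class 1 integron Pc promoter and a remnant of a gentamicin resistance gene. rrnB T1 and T2 terminators lie upstream of the cloning region and insulate the insert from read-through transcription. Small lacZα and lacI fragments are backbone remnants.

The spike open reading frame (about 3.8 kb) is flanked by two attL-type recombination sites, annotated as attL3 and attL2, which allow it to be transferred by an LR Clonase reaction into attR-containing destination vectors. The insert name indicates loss of residues L241, L242 and A243, a three-residue deletion in the spike protein, and the stated purpose is the study of SARS-CoV-2 protein mutations. The catalogue lists the vector type as mammalian expression and records a C-terminal MAC-tag. However, the feature table shows no mammalian promoter, polyadenylation signal or tag. The only promoter near the insert is a T7 promoter on the opposite strand, just outside attL2. The plasmid as sequenced therefore appears to be the entry clone only, and expression and the MAC-tag fusion would presumably be supplied by recombination into a suitable destination vector. The associated work concerns virus–host protein interaction mapping, which fits use of this clone as a shuttle source for making tagged spike variant expression constructs.
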