Addgene plasmid #180070: pDON223 Spike L241-L242-A243-
Purpose: Sars-CoV-2 protein mutation
Depositing lab: Markku Varjosalo. Depositing organization: University of Helsinki, Institute of Biotechnology. Publication: SARS-CoV-2-host proteome interactions for antiviral drug discovery. Liu X, Huuskonen S, Laitinen T, Redchuk T, Bogacheva M, Salokas K, Pohner I, Ohman T, Tonduru AK, Hassinen A, Gawriyski L, Keskitalo S, Vartiainen MK, Pietiainen V, Poso A, Varjosalo M. Mol Syst Biol. 2021 Nov;17(11):e10396. doi: 10.15252/msb.202110396. PubMed 34709727.
Backbone
  Vector backbone: pDON223
  Vector type: Mammalian Expression
Growth in bacteria
  Bacterial resistance: Spectinomycin, 50 μg/mL
  Growth temperature: 37°C
  Growth strain: DH5alpha
  Copy number: High Copy
Gene/Insert
  Gene/Insert name: SARS-CoV-2 Spike L241-L242-A243-
  Species: SARS-CoV-2
  Mutation: Spike L241-L242-A243-
  Entrez Gene: S (a.k.a. GU280_gp02, spike glycoprotein)
  Tag / fusion protein: MAC-tag (C terminal on insert)
  Cloning method: Gateway Cloning
Terms and licenses: Academic/Nonprofit Terms; Industry Terms
How to cite: pDON223 Spike L241-L242-A243- was a gift from Markku Varjosalo (Addgene plasmid # 180070 ; http://n2t.net/addgene:180070 ; RRID:Addgene_180070)
